Addgene plasmid #140424: AAV.CBA.eGFP.2A.wtTau
Purpose: AAV.CBA.eGFP.2A.wtTau propagation reporter WT-2N4R-hTau
Depositing lab: Bradley Hyman. Depositing organization: Massachusetts General Hospital. Publication: Experimental evidence for the age dependence of tau protein spread in the brain. Wegmann S, Bennett RE, Delorme L, Robbins AB, Hu M, McKenzie D, Kirk MJ, Schiantarelli J, Tunio N, Amaral AC, Fan Z, Nicholls S, Hudry E, Hyman BT. Sci Adv. 2019 Jun 26;5(6):eaaw6404. doi: 10.1126/sciadv.aaw6404. eCollection 2019 Jun. PubMed 31249873.
Backbone
  Vector backbone: AAV.CBA.WPRE
  Backbone size w/o insert (bp): 6468
  Total vector size (bp): 8570
  Vector type: AAV
Growth in bacteria
  Bacterial resistance: Ampicillin, 100 μg/mL
  Growth temperature: 37°C
  Growth strain: NEB Stable
  Copy number: Unknown
Gene/Insert
  Gene/Insert name: eGFP-2A-Tau
  Species: H. sapiens (human), Synthetic
  Insert size (bp): 2102
  GenBank ID: NM_005910.5
  Entrez Gene: MAPT (a.k.a. DDPAC, FTD1, FTDP-17, MAPTL, MSTD, MTBT1, MTBT2, PPND, PPP1R103, TAU, Tau-PHF6, tau-40)
  Promoter: CBA
  Tag / fusion protein: eGFP (N terminal on insert)
  Cloning method: Restriction Enzyme; 5′ cloning site Xho1 (unknown if destroyed); 3′ cloning site EcoRV (unknown if destroyed)
  Sequencing primers: 5′ do not have; 3′ do not have
Terms and licenses: Academic/Nonprofit Terms; Industry Terms: Not Available to Industry
Depositor comments: Please Note: Plasmid contains a 152bp deletion in the backbone that removes the first 84bp of the ITR upstream of the CAG promoter. This deletion is not known to affect plasmid function. Plasmid 240284 (https://www.addgene.org/240284/) is an alternative version with a complete ITR.
How to cite: AAV.CBA.eGFP.2A.wtTau was a gift from Bradley Hyman (Addgene plasmid # 140424 ; http://n2t.net/addgene:140424 ; RRID:Addgene_140424)
