[The description below was written by a language model from this plasmid's Addgene catalogue record and pLannotate feature annotations shown in this document.]
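Description:
AAV.CBA.eGFP.2A.wtTau is an adeno-associated virus transfer plasmid of about 8.6 kb, built on an AAV.CBA.WPRE backbone and designed as a "propagation reporter" for wild-type human tau. It is maintained in E. coli through a high-copy ColE1/pUC-type origin and selected with ampicillin (β-lactamase). The backbone also carries an f1 origin plus assorted remnants of M13, lacZα, lacI, bom and rop sequences that have no role in the payload. AAV2 inverted terminal repeats flank the expression cassette and provide the signals for replication and packaging of the vector genome. The depositor notes a 152 bp backbone deletion that removes the first 84 bp of the upstream ITR. This matches the feature table, where that ITR appears only as short fragments. The deletion is not known to impair function, and a sister plasmid with a complete ITR exists.

Expression is driven by the hybrid CBA/CAG-type promoter, made up of the CMV immediate-early enhancer, the chicken β-actin promoter and a chimeric β-actin/β-globin intron. The roughly 2.1 kb insert encodes EGFP, then a 2A self-cleaving peptide, then full-length 2N4R human tau (MAPT). A WPRE follows to boost transcript stability and expression, and a rabbit β-globin polyadenylation signal ends the cassette. The 2A sequence is not annotated in the table but presumably sits in the short gap between the EGFP and MAPT coding regions. Because the 2A element yields EGFP and untagged tau as separate proteins from one transcript, transduced cells are marked by green fluorescence. Cells that contain human tau but lack EGFP can then be interpreted as having received tau from other cells. The associated work used this design to study tau protein spread in the brain and its dependence on age.
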