Features (pLannotate 1.2.2; 24 found; start..end, strand, type, name):
      7..34      +  repeat_region  AAV2 ITR (fragment): inverted terminal repeat of adeno-associated virus serotype 2 inverted
     52..114     -  repeat_region  AAV2 ITR (fragment): inverted terminal repeat of adeno-associated virus serotype 2 inverted
    166..209     -  rep_origin     SV40 ori (fragment): SV40 origin of replication
    256..635     +  enhancer       CMV enhancer: human cytomegalovirus immediate early enhancer
    637..915     +  promoter       chicken β-actin promoter: No description available
    916..1290    +  intron         chimeric intron (fragment): chimera between introns from chicken β-actin and rabbit β-globin
   1285..1404    +  intron         chimeric intron (fragment): chimera between introns from chicken β-actin and rabbit β-globin
   1457..1509    +  misc_feature   MCS: multiple cloning site
   1523..2239    +  CDS            EGFP: EGFP is a basic (constitutively fluorescent) green fluorescent protein published in 1996, derived from Aequorea victoria. It is reported to be a rapidly-maturing weak dimer with moderate acid sensitivity.
   2303..3622    +  CDS            MAPT (sequence partly withheld): TAU_SPECI - Experimental evidence at protein level: Swiss-Prot protein existence level 1. Promotes microtubule assembly and stability, and might be involved in the establishment and maintenance of neuronal polarity. The C-terminus binds axonal microtubules while the N-terminus binds neural plasma membrane components, suggesting that tau functions as a linker protein between both. Axonal polarity is predetermined by tau localization (in the neuronal cell) in the domain of the cell body defined by the centrosome. The short isoforms allow plasticity of the cytoskeleton whereas the longer isoforms
   3653..4241    +  misc_feature   WPRE: woodchuck hepatitis virus posttranscriptional regulatory element
   4250..4327    +  CDS            HBB (fragment): HBB_PONPY - Experimental evidence at transcript level: Swiss-Prot protein existence level 2. Involved in oxygen transport from the lung to the various peripheral tissues. From Pongo pygmaeus (Bornean orangutan).
   4398..4453    +  polyA_signal   β-globin poly(A) signal: rabbit β-globin polyadenylation signal (Gil and Proudfoot, 1987)
   4853..4985    +  repeat_region  AAV2 ITR (fragment): inverted terminal repeat of adeno-associated virus serotype 2 inverted
   4980..5049    +  CDS            lacZα (fragment): LacZα fragment of β-galactosidase; lacZ fragment
   5060..5365    +  CDS            M13 gene IV (fragment) (sequence partly withheld): pIV; IV; phage assembly
   5353..5781    +  rep_origin     f1 ori (sequence partly withheld): f1 bacteriophage origin of replication; arrow indicates direction of (+) strand synthesis
   5871..6274    +  CDS            M13 gene II (fragment) (sequence partly withheld): pII; II; replication
   6282..6381    -  misc_feature   bom (fragment): basis of mobility region from pBR322
   6483..6518    -  CDS            rop (fragment): Rop protein, which maintains plasmids at low copy number; rop
   6613..6717    +  promoter       AmpR promoter: bla
   6718..7578    +  CDS            AmpR: β-lactamase; bla; confers resistance to ampicillin, carbenicillin, and related antibiotics
   7749..8337    +  rep_origin     ori: high-copy-number ColE1/pMB1/pBR322/pUC origin of replication
   8520..9       +  CDS            lacI (fragment) (across the origin): lac repressor; lacI; The lac repressor binds to the lac operator to inhibit transcription in E. coli. This inhibition can be relieved by adding lactose or isopropyl-β-D-thiogalactopyranoside (IPTG).
>Addgene plasmid #140424 | AAV.CBA.eGFP.2A.wtTau | addgene full sequence | sequence record 426883 | Addgene NGS Result
ATGCAGCTGCGCGCTCGCTCGCTCACTGAGGCCGCCCGGGCAAAGCCCGGGCGGCCTCAGTGAGCGAGCG
AGCGCGCAGAGAGGGAGTGGCCAACTCCATCACTAGGGGTTCCTTGTAGTTAATGATTAACCCGCCATGC
TACTTATCTACGTAGCCATGCTCTAGCGGCCTCGGCCTCTGCATAAATAAAAAAAATTAGTCAGCCATGA
GCTTGGCCCATTGCATACGTTGTATCCATATCATAATATGTACTCGACATTGATTATTGACTAGTTATTA
ATAGTAATCAATTACGGGGTCATTAGTTCATAGCCCATATATGGAGTTCCGCGTTACATAACTTACGGTA
AATGGCCCGCCTGGCTGACCGCCCAACGACCCCCGCCCATTGACGTCAATAATGACGTATGTTCCCATAG
TAACGCCAATAGGGACTTTCCATTGACGTCAATGGGTGGAGTATTTACGGTAAACTGCCCACTTGGCAGT
ACATCAAGTGTATCATATGCCAAGTACGCCCCCTATTGACGTCAATGACGGTAAATGGCCCGCCTGGCAT
TATGCCCAGTACATGACCTTATGGGACTTTCCTACTTGGCAGTACATCTACGTATTAGTCATCGCTATTA
CCATGGTCGAGGTGAGCCCCACGTTCTGCTTCACTCTCCCCATCTCCCCCCCCTCCCCACCCCCAATTTT
GTATTTATTTATTTTTTAATTATTTTGTGCAGCGATGGGGGCGGGGGGGGGGGGGGGGGCGCGCGCCAGG
CGGGGCGGGGCGGGGCGAGGGGCGGGGCGGGGCGAGGCGGAGAGGTGCGGCGGCAGCCAATCAGAGCGGC
GCGCTCCGAAAGTTTCCTTTTATGGCGAGGCGGCGGCGGCGGCGGCCCTATAAAAAGCGAAGCGCGCGGC
GGGCGGGAGTCGCTGCGCGCTGCCTTCGCCCCGTGCCCCGCTCCGCCGCCGCCTCGCGCCGCCCGCCCCG
GCTCTGACTGACCGCGTTACTCCCACAGGTGAGCGGGCGGGACGGCCCTTCTCCTCCGGGCTGTAATTAG
CGCTTGGTTTAATGACGGCTTGTTTCTTTTCTGTGGCTGCGTGAAAGCCTTGAGGGGCTCCGGGAGGGCC
CTTTGTGCGGGGGGAGCGGCTCGGGGGGTGCGTGCGTGTGTGTGTGCGTGGGGAGCGCCGCGTGCGGCTC
CGCGCTGCCCGGCGGCTGTGAGCGCTGCGGGCGCGGCGCGGGGCTTTGTGCGCTCCGCAGTGTGCGCGAG
GGGAGCGCGGCCGGGGGCGGTGCCCCGCGGGGGGACGGCTGCCTTCGGGGGGGACGGGGCAGGGCGGGGT
TCGGCTTCTGGCGTGTGACCGGCGGCTCTAGAGCCTCTGCTAACCATGTTCATGCCTTCTTCTTTTTCCT
ACAGCTCCTGGGCAACGTGCTGGTTATTGTGCTGTCTCATCATTTTGGCAAAGAATCTCGAGCTCAAGCT
TCGAATTCTGCAGTCGACGGTACCGCGGGCCCGGGATCCACCGGTCGCCACCATGGTGAGCAAGGGCGAG
GAGCTGTTCACCGGGGTGGTGCCCATCCTGGTCGAGCTGGACGGCGACGTAAACGGCCACAAGTTCAGCG
TGTCCGGCGAGGGCGAGGGCGATGCCACCTACGGCAAGCTGACCCTGAAGTTCATCTGCACCACCGGCAA
GCTGCCCGTGCCCTGGCCCACCCTCGTGACCACCCTGACCTACGGCGTGCAGTGCTTCAGCCGCTACCCC
GACCACATGAAGCAGCACGACTTCTTCAAGTCCGCCATGCCCGAAGGCTACGTCCAGGAGCGCACCATCT
TCTTCAAGGACGACGGCAACTACAAGACCCGCGCCGAGGTGAAGTTCGAGGGCGACACCCTGGTGAACCG
CATCGAGCTGAAGGGCATCGACTTCAAGGAGGACGGCAACATCCTGGGGCACAAGCTGGAGTACAACTAC
AACAGCCACAACGTCTATATCATGGCCGACAAGCAGAAGAACGGCATCAAGGTGAACTTCAAGATCCGCC
ACAACATCGAGGACGGCAGCGTGCAGCTCGCCGACCACTACCAGCAGAACACCCCCATCGGCGACGGCCC
CGTGCTGCTGCCCGACAACCACTACCTGAGCACCCAGTCCGCCCTGAGCAAAGACCCCAACGAGAAGCGC
GATCACATGGTCCTGCTGGAGTTCGTGACCGCCGCCGGGATCACTCTCGGCATGGACGAGCTGTACAAGG
GCAGTGGAGAGGGCAGAGGAAGTCTGCTAACATGCGGTGACGTCGAGGAGAATCCTGGCCCAGCTGAGCC
CCGCCAGGAGTTCGAAGTGATGGAAGATCACGCTGGGACGTACGGGTTGGGGGACAGGAAAGATCAGGGG
GGCTACACCATGCACCAAGACCAAGAGGGTGACACGGACGCTGGCCTGAAAGAATCTCCCCTGCAGACCC
CCACTGAGGACGGATCTGAGGAACCGGGCTCTGAAACCTCTGATGCTAAGAGCACTCCAACAGCGGAAGA
TGTGACAGCACCCTTAGTGGATGAGGGAGCTCCCGGCAAGCAGGCTGCCGCGCAGCCCCACACGGAGATC
CCAGAAGGAACCACAGCTGAAGAAGCAGGCATTGGAGACACCCCCAGCCTGGAAGACGAAGCTGCTGGTC
ACGTGACCCAAGCTCGCATGGTCAGTAAAAGCAAAGACGGGACTGGAAGCGATGACAAAAAAGCCAAGGG
GGCTGATGGTAAAACGAAGATCGCCACACCGCGGGGAGCAGCCCCTCCAGGCCAGAAGGGCCAGGCCAAC
GCCACCAGGATTCCAGCAAAAACCCCGCCCGCTCCAAAGACACCACCCAGCTCTGGTGAACCTCCAAAAT
CAGGGGATCGCAGCGGCTACAGCAGCCCCGGCTCCCCAGGCACTCCCGGCAGCCGCTCCCGCACCCCGTC
CCTTCCAACCCCACCCACCCGGGAGCCCAAGAAGGTGGCAGTGGTCCGTACTCCACCCAAGTCGCCGTCT
TCCGCCAAGAGCCGCCTG
[387 nt withheld, positions 3029-3415]
ACCCACAAGCTGACCTTCCGCGAGAACGCCAAAGCCAAGACAGACCACGGGGCGGAGATCGTGTACAAGT
CGCCAGTGGTGTCTGGGGACACGTCTCCACGGCATCTCAGCAATGTCTCCTCCACCGGCAGCATCGACAT
GGTAGACTCGCCCCAGCTCGCCACGCTAGCTGACGAGGTGTCTGCCTCCCTGGCCAAGCAGGGTTTGTAG
ACTAGCGATATCGGTACCGGATCCGATAATCAACCTCTGGATTACAAAATTTGTGAAAGATTGACTGGTA
TTCTTAACTATGTTGCTCCTTTTACGCTATGTGGATACGCTGCTTTAATGCCTTTGTATCATGCTATTGC
TTCCCGTATGGCTTTCATTTTCTCCTCCTTGTATAAATCCTGGTTGCTGTCTCTTTATGAGGAGTTGTGG
CCCGTTGTCAGGCAACGTGGCGTGGTGTGCACTGTGTTTGCTGACGCAACCCCCACTGGTTGGGGCATTG
CCACCACCTGTCAGCTCCTTTCCGGGACTTTCGCTTTCCCCCTCCCTATTGCCACGGCGGAACTCATCGC
CGCCTGCCTTGCCCGCTGCTGGACAGGGGCTCGGCTGTTGGGCACTGACAATTCCGTGGTGTTGTCGGGG
AAATCATCGTCCTTTCCTTGGCTGCTCGCCTGTGTTGCCACCTGGATTCTGCGCGGGACGTCCTTCTGCT
ACGTCCCTTCGGCCCTCAATCCAGCGGACCTTCCTTCCCGCGGCCTGCTGCCGGCTCTGCGGCCTCTTCC
GCGTCTTCGCCTTCGCCCTCAGACGAGTCGGATCTCCCTTTGGGCCGCCTCCCCGCATCGGATCCAATTC
ACTCCTCAGGTGCAGGCTGCCTATCAGAAGGTGGTGGCTGGTGTGGCCAATGCCCTGGCTCACAAATACC
ACTGAGATCTTTTTCCCTCTGCCAAAAATTATGGGGACATCATGAAGCCCCTTGAGCATCTGACTTCTGG
CTAATAAAGGAAATTTATTTTCATTGCAATAGTGTGTTGGAATTTTTTGTGTCTCTCACTCGGAAGGACA
TATGGGAGGGCAAATCATTTAAAACATCAGAATGAGTATTTGGTTTAGAGTTTGGCAACATATGCCCATA
TGCTGGCTGCCATGAACAAAGGTTGGCTATAAAGAGGTCATCAGTATATGAAACAGCCCCCTGCTGTCCA
TTCCTTATTCCATAGAAAAGCCTTGACTTGAGGTTAGATTTTTTTTATATTTTGTTTTGTGTTATTTTTT
TCTTTAACATCCCTAAAATTTTCCTTACATGTTTTACTAGCCAGATTTTTCCTCCTCTCCTGACTACTCC
CAGTCATAGCTGTCCCTCTTCTCTTATGGAGATCCCTCGACCTGCAGCCCAAGCTCTAGAGCATGGCTAC
GTAGATAAGTAGCATGGCGGGTTAATCATTAACTACAAGGAACCCCTAGTGATGGAGTTGGCCACTCCCT
CTCTGCGCGCTCGCTCGCTCACTGAGGCCGGGCGACCAAAGGTCGCCCGACGCCCGGGCTTTGCCCGGGC
GGCCTCAGTGAGCGAGCGAGCGCGCAGCTGGCGTAATAGCGAAGAGGCCCGCACCGATCGCCCTTCCCAA
CAGTTGCGCAGCCTGAATGGCGAATGGCGATTCC
[38 nt withheld, positions 5060-5097]
C
[378 nt withheld, positions 5099-5476]
C
[91 nt withheld, positions 5478-5568]
A
[49 nt withheld, positions 5570-5618]
CCTTTGACGTTGGAGTCCACGTTCTTT
[37 nt withheld, positions 5646-5682]
ACCCTATCTCGGTCTATTCTTTTGATTTATAAGGGATTTTGCCGATTTCGGCCTATTGGTTAAAAAATGA
GCTGATTTAACAAAAATTTAACGCGAATTTTAACAAAATATTAACGCTTACAATTTAAATATTTGCTTAT
ACAATCT
[100 nt withheld, positions 5830-5929]
CTCAGGCAATGACCTGATAGCCTTTGTAG
[69 nt withheld, positions 5959-6027]
T
[44 nt withheld, positions 6029-6072]
ACCTACACATTACTCA
[44 nt withheld, positions 6089-6132]
TTGCGTTGAAATAAAGGCTTCTCCC
[83 nt withheld, positions 6158-6240]
TTCTTTGCCTTGCCTGTATGATTTATTGGATGTTGGAATCGCCTGATGCGGTATTTTCTCCTTACGCATC
TGTGCGGTATTTCACACCGCATATGGTGCACTCTCAGTACAATCTGCTCTGATGCCGCATAGTTAAGCCA
GCCCCGACACCCGCCAACACCCGCTGACGCGCCCTGACGGGCTTGTCTGCTCCCGGCATCCGCTTACAGA
CAAGCTGTGACCGTCTCCGGGAGCTGCATGTGTCAGAGGTTTTCACCGTCATCACCGAAACGCGCGAGAC
GAAAGGGCCTCGTGATACGCCTATTTTTATAGGTTAATGTCATGATAATAATGGTTTCTTAGACGTCAGG
TGGCACTTTTCGGGGAAATGTGCGCGGAACCCCTATTTGTTTATTTTTCTAAATACATTCAAATATGTAT
CCGCTCATGAGACAATAACCCTGATAAATGCTTCAATAATATTGAAAAAGGAAGAGTATGAGTATTCAAC
ATTTCCGTGTCGCCCTTATTCCCTTTTTTGCGGCATTTTGCCTTCCTGTTTTTGCTCACCCAGAAACGCT
GGTGAAAGTAAAAGATGCTGAAGATCAGTTGGGTGCACGAGTGGGTTACATCGAACTGGATCTCAACAGC
GGTAAGATCCTTGAGAGTTTTCGCCCCGAAGAACGTTTTCCAATGATGAGCACTTTTAAAGTTCTGCTAT
GTGGCGCGGTATTATCCCGTATTGACGCCGGGCAAGAGCAACTCGGTCGCCGCATACACTATTCTCAGAA
TGACTTGGTTGAGTACTCACCAGTCACAGAAAAGCATCTTACGGATGGCATGACAGTAAGAGAATTATGC
AGTGCTGCCATAACCATGAGTGATAACACTGCGGCCAACTTACTTCTGACAACGATCGGAGGACCGAAGG
AGCTAACCGCTTTTTTGCACAACATGGGGGATCATGTAACTCGCCTTGATCGTTGGGAACCGGAGCTGAA
TGAAGCCATACCAAACGACGAGCGTGACACCACGATGCCTGTAGCAATGGCAACAACGTTGCGCAAACTA
TTAACTGGCGAACTACTTACTCTAGCTTCCCGGCAACAATTAATAGACTGGATGGAGGCGGATAAAGTTG
CAGGACCACTTCTGCGCTCGGCCCTTCCGGCTGGCTGGTTTATTGCTGATAAATCTGGAGCCGGTGAGCG
TGGGTCTCGCGGTATCATTGCAGCACTGGGGCCAGATGGTAAGCCCTCCCGTATCGTAGTTATCTACACG
ACGGGGAGTCAGGCAACTATGGATGAACGAAATAGACAGATCGCTGAGATAGGTGCCTCACTGATTAAGC
ATTGGTAACTGTCAGACCAAGTTTACTCATATATACTTTAGATTGATTTAAAACTTCATTTTTAATTTAA
AAGGATCTAGGTGAAGATCCTTTTTGATAATCTCATGACCAAAATCCCTTAACGTGAGTTTTCGTTCCAC
TGAGCGTCAGACCCCGTAGAAAAGATCAAAGGATCTTCTTGAGATCCTTTTTTTCTGCGCGTAATCTGCT
GCTTGCAAACAAAAAAACCACCGCTACCAGCGGTGGTTTGTTTGCCGGATCAAGAGCTACCAACTCTTTT
TCCGAAGGTAACTGGCTTCAGCAGAGCGCAGATACCAAATACTGTTCTTCTAGTGTAGCCGTAGTTAGGC
CACCACTTCAAGAACTCTGTAGCACCGCCTACATACCTCGCTCTGCTAATCCTGTTACCAGTGGCTGCTG
CCAGTGGCGATAAGTCGTGTCTTACCGGGTTGGACTCAAGACGATAGTTACCGGATAAGGCGCAGCGGTC
GGGCTGAACGGGGGGTTCGTGCACACAGCCCAGCTTGGAGCGAACGACCTACACCGAACTGAGATACCTA
CAGCGTGAGCTATGAGAAAGCGCCACGCTTCCCGAAGGGAGAAAGGCGGACAGGTATCCGGTAAGCGGCA
GGGTCGGAACAGGAGAGCGCACGAGGGAGCTTCCAGGGGGAAACGCCTGGTATCTTTATAGTCCTGTCGG
GTTTCGCCACCTCTGACTTGAGCGTCGATTTTTGTGATGCTCGTCAGGGGGGCGGAGCCTATGGAAAAAC
GCCAGCAACGCGGCCTTTTTACGGTTCCTGGCCTTTTGCTGGCCTTTTGCTCACATGTTCTTTCCTGCGT
TATCCCCTGATTCTGTGGATAACCGTATTACCGCCTTTGAGTGAGCTGATACCGCTCGCCGCAGCCGAAC
GACCGAGCGCAGCGAGTCAGTGAGCGAGGAAGCGGAAGAGCGCCCAATACGCAAACCGCCTCTCCCCGCG
CGTTGGCCGATTCATTA
